>Addgene plasmid #74254 | pKanCMV-CX4.3-7aa-mRuby3 | depositor full sequence | sequence record 164622 | pKanCMV-CX4.3-7aa-mRuby3 sequence 5979 bps
TAGTTATTAATAGTAATCAATTACGGGGTCATTAGTTCATAGCCCATATATGGAGTTCCGCGTTACATAA
CTTACGGTAAATGGCCCGCCTGGCTGACCGCCCAACGACCCCCGCCCATTGACGTCAATAATGACGTATG
TTCCCATAGTAACGCCAATAGGGACTTTCCATTGACGTCAATGGGTGGAGTATTTACGGTAAACTGCCCA
CTTGGCAGTACATCAAGTGTATCATATGCCAAGTACGCCCCCTATTGACGTCAATGACGGTAAATGGCCC
GCCTGGCATTATGCCCAGTACATGACCTTATGGGACTTTCCTACTTGGCAGTACATCTACGTATTAGTCA
TCGCTATTACCATGGTGATGCGGTTTTGGCAGTACATCAATGGGCGTGGATAGCGGTTTGACTCACGGGG
ATTTCCAAGTCTCCACCCCATTGACGTCAATGGGAGTTTGTTTTGGCACCAAAATCAACGGGACTTTCCA
AAATGTCGTAACAACTCCGCCCCATTGACGCAAATGGGCGGTAGGCGTGTACGGTGGGAGGTCTATATAA
GCAGAGCTGGTTTAGTGAACCGTCAGATCCGCTAGCGCTACCGGACTCAGATCTCGAGCTCAAGCTTCGA
ATTCGGCAGCACTTTTCTTTCATTGGGGGGAAGGCGTGAGGAAAGTACCAAACAGCAGCAGACTTTTAAA
CTTTAAACAGACAGGTCTGAGAGCCTGAACTCTCATTTTTCCTTTGACTTCAGCCTCCAAGGAGTTCCAC
CAACTTTGGCGCGCCGGCTTCACTTTCATTAAGTGAAAGAGAGGTGCCCAGACATGGGTGACTGGAGTGC
CTTGGGGAAGCTTCTGGACAAGGTCCAAGCCTACTCCACCGCTGGAGGGAAGGTGTGGCTGTCAGTGCTC
TTCATATTCAGAATCCTGCTCCTGGGGACAGCTGTTGAGTCAGCTTGGGGTGATGAACAGTCTGCCTTTC
GCTGTAACACTCAACAACCTGGCTGCGAAAACGTCTGCTATGACAAGTCCTTCCCCATCTCTCACGTGCG
CTTCTGGGTCCTTCAGATCATATTCGTGTCTGTGCCCACACTCCTGTACTTGGCCCATGTGTTCTATGTG
ATGAGGAAGGAAGAGAAGCTAAACAAGAAAGAAGAGGAGCTCAAAGTGGCCCAGACTGACGGGGTCAACG
TGGAGATGCACCTGAAGCAGATTGAAATCAAGAAGTTCAAGTACGGGATTGAAGAGCACGGCAAGGTGAA
AATGAGGGGCGGCTTGCTGAGAACCTACATCATCAGCATCCTCTTCAAGTCTGTCTTCGAGGTGGCCTTC
CTGCTCATCCAGTGGTACATCTATGGGTTCAGCTTGAGCGCGGTCTACACCTGCAAGAGAGATCCCTGCC
CCCACCAGGTAGACTGCTTCCTCTCACGTCCCACGGAGAAAACCATCTTCATCATCTTCATGCTGGTGGT
GTCCTTGGTGTCTCTCGCTTTGAACATCATTGAGCTCTTCTACGTCTTCTTCAAAGGCGTTAAGGATCGC
GTGAAGGGAAGAAGCGATCCTTACCACGCCACCACTGGCCCACTGAGCCCATCAAAAGACTGCGGATCTC
CAAAATACGCCTACTTCAATGGCTGCTCCTCACCAACGGCTCCACTCTCGCCTATGTCTCCTCCTGGGTA
CAAGCTGGTTACTGGTGACAGAAACAATTCCTCGTGCCGCAATTACAACAAGCAAGCTAGCGAGCAAAAC
TGGGCGAACTACAGCGCAGAGCAAAATCGCATGGGGCAGGCCGGAAGCACCATCTCCAACTCGCACGCCC
AGCCGTTCGATTTCCCCGACGACAACCAGAATGCCAAAAAAGTTGCTGCTGGACATGAACTCCAGCCATT
AGCCATCGTGGACCAACGACCTTCCAGCAGAGCCAGCAGCCGCGCCAGCAGCAGGCCTCGGCCTGATGAC
CTGGAGATTGCGGATCCACCGGTCGCCACCATGGTGTCTAAGGGCGAAGAGCTGATCAAGGAAAATATGC
GTATGAAGGTGGTCATGGAAGGTTCGGTCAACGGCCACCAATTCAAATGCACAGGTGAAGGAGAAGGCAG
ACCGTACGAGGGAGTGCAAACCATGAGGATCAAAGTCATCGAGGGAGGACCCCTGCCATTTGCCTTTGAC
ATTCTTGCCACGTCGTTCATGTATGGCAGCCGTACCTTTATCAAGTACCCGGCCGACATCCCTGATTTCT
TTAAACAGTCCTTTCCTGAGGGTTTTACTTGGGAAAGAGTTACGAGATACGAAGATGGTGGAGTCGTCAC
CGTCACGCAGGACACCAGCCTTGAGGATGGCGAGCTCGTCTACAACGTCAAGGTCAGAGGGGTAAACTTT
CCCTCCAATGGTCCCGTGATGCAGAAGAAGACCAAGGGTTGGGAGCCTAATACAGAGATGATGTATCCAG
CAGATGGTGGTCTGAGAGGATACACTGACATCGCACTGAAAGTTGATGGTGGTGGCCATCTGCACTGCAA
CTTCGTGACAACTTACAGGTCAAAAAAGACCGTCGGGAACATCAAGATGCCCGGTGTCCATGCCGTTGAT
CACCGCCTGGAAAGGATCGAGGAGAGTGACAATGAAACCTACGTAGTGCAAAGAGAAGTGGCAGTTGCCA
AATACAGCAACCTTGGTGGTGGCATGGACGAGTGTACAAGTAAGCGGCCGCGACTCTAGATCATAATCAG
CCATACCACATTTGTAGAGGTTTTACTTGCTTTAAAAAACCTCCCACACCTCCCCCTGAACCTGAAACAT
AAAATGAATGCAATTGTTGTTGTTAACTTGTTTATTGCAGCTTATAATGGTTACAAATAAAGCAATAGCA
TCACAAATTTCACAAATAAAGCATTTTTTTCACTGCATTCTAGTTGTGGTTTGTCCAAACTCATCAATGT
ATCTTAACGCGTAAATTGTAAGCGTTAATATTTTGTTAAAATTCGCGTTAAATTTTTGTTAAATCAGCTC
ATTTTTTAACCAATAGGCCGAAATCGGCAAAATCCCTTATAAATCAAAAGAATAGACCGAGATAGGGT
[37 nt withheld, positions 3079-3115]
AAAGAACGTGGACTCCAACGTCAAAGG
[49 nt withheld, positions 3143-3191]
T
[91 nt withheld, positions 3193-3283]
G
[124 nt withheld, positions 3285-3408]
CAGGTGGCACTTTTCGGGGAAATGTGCGCGGAACCCCTATTTGTTTATTTTTCTAAATACATTCAAATAT
GTATCCGCTCATGAGACAATAACCCTGATAAATGCTTCAATAATATTGAAAAAGGAAGAGTCCTGAGGCG
GAAAGAACCAGCTGTGGAATGTGTGTCAGTTAGGGTGTGGAAAGTCCCCAGGCTCCCCAGCAGGCAGAAG
TATGCAAAGCATGCATCTCAATTAGTCAGCAACCAGGTGTGGAAAGTCCCCAGGCTCCCCAGCAGGCAGA
AGTATGCAAAGCATGCATCTCAATTAGTCAGCAACCATAGTCCCGCCCCTAACTCCGCCCATCCCGCCCC
TAACTCCGCCCAGTTCCGCCCATTCTCCGCCCCATGGCTGACTAATTTTTTTTATTTATGCAGAGGCCGA
GGCCGCCTCGGCCTCTGAGCTATTCCAGAAGTAGTGAGGAGGCTTTTTTGGAGGCCTAGGCTTTTGCAAA
GATCGATCAAGAGACAGGATGAGGATCGTTTCGCATGATTGAACAAGATGGATTGCACGCAGGTTCTCCG
GCCGCTTGGGTGGAGAGGCTATTCGGCTATGACTGGGCACAACAGACAATCGGCTGCTCTGATGCCGCCG
TGTTCCGGCTGTCAGCGCAGGGGCGCCCGGTTCTTTTTGTCAAGACCGACCTGTCCGGTGCCCTGAATGA
ACTGCAAGACGAGGCAGCGCGGCTATCGTGGCTGGCCACGACGGGCGTTCCTTGCGCAGCTGTGCTCGAC
GTTGTCACTGAAGCGGGAAGGGACTGGCTGCTATTGGGCGAAGTGCCGGGGCAGGATCTCCTGTCATCTC
ACCTTGCTCCTGCCGAGAAAGTATCCATCATGGCTGATGCAATGCGGCGGCTGCATACGCTTGATCCGGC
TACCTGCCCATTCGACCACCAAGCGAAACATCGCATCGAGCGAGCACGTACTCGGATGGAAGCCGGTCTT
GTCGATCAGGATGATCTGGACGAAGAGCATCAGGGGCTCGCGCCAGCCGAACTGTTCGCCAGGCTCAAGG
CGAGCATGCCCGACGGCGAGGATCTCGTCGTGACCCATGGCGATGCCTGCTTGCCGAATATCATGGTGGA
AAATGGCCGCTTTTCTGGATTCATCGACTGTGGCCGGCTGGGTGTGGCGGACCGCTATCAGGACATAGCG
TTGGCTACCCGTGATATTGCTGAAGAGCTTGGCGGCGAATGGGCTGACCGCTTCCTCGTGCTTTACGGTA
TCGCCGCTCCCGATTCGCAGCGCATCGCCTTCTATCGCCTTCTTGACGAGTTCTTCTGAGCGGGACTCTG
GGGTTCGAAATGACCGACCAAGCGACGCCCAACCTGCCATCACGAGATTTCGATTCCACCGCCGCCTTCT
ATGAAAGGTTGGGCTTCGGAATCGTTTTCCGGGACGCCGGCTGGATGATCCTCCAGCGCGGGGATCTCAT
GCTGGAGTTCTTCGCCCACCCTAGGGGGAGGCTAACTGAAACACGGAAGGAGACAATACCGGAAGGAACC
CGCGCTATGACGGCAATAAAAAGACAGAATAAAACGCACGGTGTTGGGTCGTTTGTTCATAAACGCGGGG
TTCGGTCCCAGGGCTGGCACTCTGTCGATACCCCACCGAGACCCCATTGGGGCCAATACGCCCGCGTTTC
TTCCTTTTCCCCACCCCACCCCCCAAGTTCGGGTGAAGGCCCAGGGCTCGCAGCCAACGTCGGGGCGGCA
GGCCCTGCCATAGCCTCAGGTTACTCATATATACTTTAGATTGATTTAAAACTTCATTTTTAATTTAAAA
GGATCTAGGTGAAGATCCTTTTTGATAATCTCATGACCAAAATCCCTTAACGTGAGTTTTCGTTCCACTG
AGCGTCAGACCCCGTAGAAAAGATCAAAGGATCTTCTTGAGATCCTTTTTTTCTGCGCGTAATCTGCTGC
TTGCAAACAAAAAAACCACCGCTACCAGCGGTGGTTTGTTTGCCGGATCAAGAGCTACCAACTCTTTTTC
CGAAGGTAACTGGCTTCAGCAGAGCGCAGATACCAAATACTGTCCTTCTAGTGTAGCCGTAGTTAGGCCA
CCACTTCAAGAACTCTGTAGCACCGCCTACATACCTCGCTCTGCTAATCCTGTTACCAGTGGCTGCTGCC
AGTGGCGATAAGTCGTGTCTTACCGGGTTGGACTCAAGACGATAGTTACCGGATAAGGCGCAGCGGTCGG
GCTGAACGGGGGGTTCGTGCACACAGCCCAGCTTGGAGCGAACGACCTACACCGAACTGAGATACCTACA
GCGTGAGCTATGAGAAAGCGCCACGCTTCCCGAAGGGAGAAAGGCGGACAGGTATCCGGTAAGCGGCAGG
GTCGGAACAGGAGAGCGCACGAGGGAGCTTCCAGGGGGAAACGCCTGGTATCTTTATAGTCCTGTCGGGT
TTCGCCACCTCTGACTTGAGCGTCGATTTTTGTGATGCTCGTCAGGGGGGCGGAGCCTATGGAAAAACGC
CAGCAACGCGGCCTTTTTACGGTTCCTGGCCTTTTGCTGGCCTTTTGCTCA
Features (pLannotate 1.2.2; 15 found; start..end, strand, type, name):
     61..364     +  enhancer       CMV enhancer: human cytomegalovirus immediate early enhancer
    365..568     +  promoter       CMV promoter: human cytomegalovirus (CMV) immediate early promoter
    622..825     +  ncRNA          IRES Cx43: Accession: RF00487 - Connexin-43 internal ribosome entry site (IRES)
    824..1969    +  CDS            Gja1: CXA1_RAT - Also known as Cxn-43. Experimental evidence at protein level: Swiss-Prot protein existence level 1. Gap junction protein that acts as a regulator of bladder capacity. A gap junction consists of a cluster of closely packed pairs of transmembrane channels, the connexons, through which materials of low MW diffuse from one cell to a neighboring cell. Negative regulator of bladder functional capacity: acts by enhancing intercellular electrical and chemical transmission, thus sensitizing bladder muscles to cholinergic neural stimuli and causing them to contract (By similarity). May play a
   1991..2700    +  CDS            mRuby3: monomeric red fluorescent protein derived from mRuby2, with improved brightness and photostability (Bajar et al., 2016)
   2719..2802    +  CDS            large T antigen (fragment): large T antigen from SV40 (simian virus 40)
   2825..2946    +  polyA_signal   SV40 poly(A) signal: SV40 polyadenylation signal
   2980..3408    -  rep_origin     f1 ori (sequence partly withheld): f1 bacteriophage origin of replication; arrow indicates direction of (+) strand synthesis
   3435..3539    +  promoter       AmpR promoter: bla
   3541..3898    +  promoter       SV40 promoter: SV40 enhancer and early promoter
   3933..4727    +  CDS            NeoR/KanR: aminoglycoside phosphotransferase from Tn5; aph(3')-II (or nptII); confers resistance to neomycin, kanamycin, and G418 (Geneticin®)
   4748..4900    +  CDS            ble (fragment): BLE_KLEPN - Experimental evidence at protein level: Swiss-Prot protein existence level 1. Binding protein with a strong affinity to the bleomycin family of antibiotics. Binds to CL990; an antimitotic-antibiotic compound. From Klebsiella pneumoniae.
   4959..5006    +  polyA_signal   HSV TK poly(A) signal: herpes simplex virus thymidine kinase polyadenylation signal (Cole and Stacy, 1985)
   5097..5113    -  polyA_signal   bGH poly(A) signal (fragment): bovine growth hormone polyadenylation signal
   5335..5923    +  rep_origin     ori: high-copy-number ColE1/pMB1/pBR322/pUC origin of replication
