[The description below was written by a language model from this plasmid's Addgene catalogue record and pLannotate feature annotations shown in this document.]
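Description:
pKanCMV-CX4.3-7aa-mRuby3 is a mammalian expression plasmid of 5,979 bp, built on the pKanCMV backbone, that produces connexin 43 (CX43, Gja1) with the red fluorescent protein mRuby3 fused to its C-terminus. It is propagated in E. coli as a high-copy plasmid from a ColE1/pUC-type origin and selected with kanamycin. Resistance comes from a Tn5 NeoR/KanR gene placed behind both a bacterial (bla) promoter and the SV40 enhancer/early promoter and followed by an HSV TK polyadenylation signal. This arrangement would in principle also allow G418 selection in mammalian cells, although the catalogue entry lists no mammalian selectable marker. An f1 origin is also present.

The catalogue names CAG as the promoter, but the annotated sequence shows the human CMV immediate-early enhancer and promoter upstream of the insert, which agrees with the backbone name. Downstream of the promoter lies a segment matching the connexin 43 5′ leader (annotated as the Cx43 IRES). It is followed by the 1,146 bp connexin 43 coding sequence, whose best annotation match is the rat protein. A short gap consistent with the seven-residue linker implied by "7aa" in the name separates this from the mRuby3 coding sequence, and an SV40 poly(A) signal terminates the transcript. The short large T antigen, ble and bGH poly(A) fragments in the table appear to be backbone remnants rather than functional parts.

mRuby3 is a monomeric derivative of mRuby2 carrying a set of substitutions that improve brightness and photostability. Because connexin 43 assembles into gap junction channels between neighbouring cells, this fusion serves as a localisation marker for live-cell imaging of gap junctions and as a test of how mRuby3 performs as a fusion tag.
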