Addgene plasmid #74254: pKanCMV-CX4.3-7aa-mRuby3
Purpose: Mammalian expression of C-terminal fusion of mRuby3 to CX43
Depositing lab: Michael Lin. Depositing organization: Stanford University. Publication: Improving brightness and photostability of green and red fluorescent proteins for live cell imaging and FRET reporting. Bajar BT, Wang ES, Lam AJ, Kim BB, Jacobs CL, Howe ES, Davidson MW, Lin MZ, Chu J. Sci Rep. 2016 Feb 16;6:20889. doi: 10.1038/srep20889. PubMed 26879144.
Backbone
  Vector backbone: pKanCMV
  Backbone manufacturer: Michael Davidson Lab
  Backbone size w/o insert (bp): 3900
  Vector type: Mammalian Expression
  Selectable markers: none
Growth in bacteria
  Bacterial resistance: Kanamycin, 50 μg/mL
  Growth temperature: 37°C
  Growth strain: DH5alpha
  Copy number: High Copy
Gene/Insert
  Gene/Insert name: Connexin 43 (alt name: CX43)
  Insert size (bp): 1146
  Promoter: CAG
  Tag / fusion protein: mRuby3 (C terminal on backbone)
  Cloning method: Restriction Enzyme; 5′ cloning site EcoRI (unknown if destroyed); 3′ cloning site NotI (unknown if destroyed)
  Sequencing primers: 5′ pshuttle5; 3′ pM3
Terms and licenses: Academic/Nonprofit Terms; Industry Terms: Not Available to Industry
Depositor comments: The specific substitutions used in the development of mRuby3 relative to its parent mRuby2 are N33R, M36E, T38V, K74A, G75D, M105T, C114E, H118N, Q120K, H159D, M160I, S171H, S173N, I192V, L202I, M209T, F210Y, H216V, F221Y, A222S, G223N.
How to cite: pKanCMV-CX4.3-7aa-mRuby3 was a gift from Michael Lin (Addgene plasmid # 74254 ; http://n2t.net/addgene:74254 ; RRID:Addgene_74254)
