>Addgene plasmid #74254 | pKanCMV-CX4.3-7aa-mRuby3 | depositor partial sequence | sequence record 139755 | pKanCMV-CX4.3-7aa-mRuby3 sequence 2157 bps
ATCCGCTAGCGCTACCGGACTCAGATCTCGAGCTCAAGCTTCGAATTCGGCAGCACTTTTCTTTCATTGG
GGGGAAGGCGTGAGGAAAGTACCAAACAGCAGCAGACTTTTAAACTTTAAACAGACAGGTCTGAGAGCCT
GAACTCTCATTTTTCCTTTGACTTCAGCCTCCAAGGAGTTCCACCAACTTTGGCGCGCCGGCTTCACTTT
CATTAAGTGAAAGAGAGGTGCCCAGACATGGGTGACTGGAGTGCCTTGGGGAAGCTTCTGGACAAGGTCC
AAGCCTACTCCACCGCTGGAGGGAAGGTGTGGCTGTCAGTGCTCTTCATATTCAGAATCCTGCTCCTGGG
GACAGCTGTTGAGTCAGCTTGGGGTGATGAACAGTCTGCCTTTCGCTGTAACACTCAACAACCTGGCTGC
GAAAACGTCTGCTATGACAAGTCCTTCCCCATCTCTCACGTGCGCTTCTGGGTCCTTCAGATCATATTCG
TGTCTGTGCCCACACTCCTGTACTTGGCCCATGTGTTCTATGTGATGAGGAAGGAAGAGAAGCTAAACAA
GAAAGAAGAGGAGCTCAAAGTGGCCCAGACTGACGGGGTCAACGTGGAGATGCACCTGAAGCAGATTGAA
ATCAAGAAGTTCAAGTACGGGATTGAAGAGCACGGCAAGGTGAAAATGAGGGGCGGCTTGCTGAGAACCT
ACATCATCAGCATCCTCTTCAAGTCTGTCTTCGAGGTGGCCTTCCTGCTCATCCAGTGGTACATCTATGG
GTTCAGCTTGAGCGCGGTCTACACCTGCAAGAGAGATCCCTGCCCCCACCAGGTAGACTGCTTCCTCTCA
CGTCCCACGGAGAAAACCATCTTCATCATCTTCATGCTGGTGGTGTCCTTGGTGTCTCTCGCTTTGAACA
TCATTGAGCTCTTCTACGTCTTCTTCAAAGGCGTTAAGGATCGCGTGAAGGGAAGAAGCGATCCTTACCA
CGCCACCACTGGCCCACTGAGCCCATCAAAAGACTGCGGATCTCCAAAATACGCCTACTTCAATGGCTGC
TCCTCACCAACGGCTCCACTCTCGCCTATGTCTCCTCCTGGGTACAAGCTGGTTACTGGTGACAGAAACA
ATTCCTCGTGCCGCAATTACAACAAGCAAGCTAGCGAGCAAAACTGGGCGAACTACAGCGCAGAGCAAAA
TCGCATGGGGCAGGCCGGAAGCACCATCTCCAACTCGCACGCCCAGCCGTTCGATTTCCCCGACGACAAC
CAGAATGCCAAAAAAGTTGCTGCTGGACATGAACTCCAGCCATTAGCCATCGTGGACCAACGACCTTCCA
GCAGAGCCAGCAGCCGCGCCAGCAGCAGGCCTCGGCCTGATGACCTGGAGATTGCGGATCCACCGGTCGC
CACCATGGTGTCTAAGGGCGAAGAGCTGATCAAGGAAAATATGCGTATGAAGGTGGTCATGGAAGGTTCG
GTCAACGGCCACCAATTCAAATGCACAGGTGAAGGAGAAGGCAGACCGTACGAGGGAGTGCAAACCATGA
GGATCAAAGTCATCGAGGGAGGACCCCTGCCATTTGCCTTTGACATTCTTGCCACGTCGTTCATGTATGG
CAGCCGTACCTTTATCAAGTACCCGGCCGACATCCCTGATTTCTTTAAACAGTCCTTTCCTGAGGGTTTT
ACTTGGGAAAGAGTTACGAGATACGAAGATGGTGGAGTCGTCACCGTCACGCAGGACACCAGCCTTGAGG
ATGGCGAGCTCGTCTACAACGTCAAGGTCAGAGGGGTAAACTTTCCCTCCAATGGTCCCGTGATGCAGAA
GAAGACCAAGGGTTGGGAGCCTAATACAGAGATGATGTATCCAGCAGATGGTGGTCTGAGAGGATACACT
GACATCGCACTGAAAGTTGATGGTGGTGGCCATCTGCACTGCAACTTCGTGACAACTTACAGGTCAAAAA
AGACCGTCGGGAACATCAAGATGCCCGGTGTCCATGCCGTTGATCACCGCCTGGAAAGGATCGAGGAGAG
TGACAATGAAACCTACGTAGTGCAAAGAGAAGTGGCAGTTGCCAAATACAGCAACCTTGGTGGTGGCATG
GACGAGCTGTACAAGTAAGCGGCCGCGACTCTAGATCATAATCAGCCATACCACATT
