>Addgene plasmid #74254 | pKanCMV-CX4.3-7aa-mRuby3 | addgene partial sequence | sequence record 140862 | CMV-F 5'-CGCAAATGGGCGGTAGGCGTG-3'
GTGAACCGTCAGATCCGCTAGCGCTACCGGACTCAGATCTCGAGCTCAAGCTTCGAATTCGGCAGCACTT
TTCTTTCATTGGGGGGAAGGCGTGAGGAAAGTACCAAACAGCAGCAGACTTTTAAACTTTAAACAGACAG
GTCTGAGAGCCTGAACTCTCATTTTTCCTTTGACTTCAGCCTCCAAGGAGTTCCACCAACTTTGGCGCGC
CGGCTTCACTTTCATTAAGTGAAAGAGAGGTGCCCAGACATGGGTGACTGGAGTGCCTTGGGGAAGCTTC
TGGACAAGGTCCAAGCCTACTCCACCGCTGGAGGGAAGGTGTGGCTGTCAGTGCTCTTCATATTCAGAAT
CCTGCTCCTGGGGACAGCTGTTGAGTCAGCTTGGGGTGATGAACAGTCTGCCTTTCGCTGTAACACTCAA
CAACCTGGCTGCGAAAACGTCTGCTATGACAAGTCCTTCCCCATCTCTCACGTGCGCTTCTGGGTCCTTC
AGATCATATTCGTGTCTGTGCCCACACTCCTGTACTTGGCCCATGTGTTCTATGTGATGAGGAAGGAAGA
GAAGCTAAACAAGAAAGAAGAGGAGCTCAAAGTGGCCCAGACTGACGGGGTCAACGTGGAGATGCACCTG
AAGCAGATTGAAATCAAGAAGTTCAAGTACGGGATTGAAGAGCACGGCAAGGTGAAAATGAGGGGCGGCT
TGCTGAGAACCTACATCATCAGCATCCTCTTCAAGTCTGTCTTCGAGGTGGCCTTCCTGCTCATCCAGTG
GTACATCTATGGGTTCAGCTTGAGCGCGGTCTACACCTGCAAGAGAGATCCCTGCCCC
