>Addgene plasmid #74254 | pKanCMV-CX4.3-7aa-mRuby3 | addgene partial sequence | sequence record 141070 | APEX-F 5'-GCAAGCTAGCGAGCAAAACT-3'
GCAGGCCGGAAGCACCATCTCCAACTCGCACGCCCAGCCGTTCGATTTCCCCGACGACAACCAGAATGCC
AAAAAAGTTGCTGCTGGACATGAACTCCAGCCATTAGCCATCGTGGACCAACGACCTTCCAGCAGAGCCA
GCAGCCGCGCCAGCAGCAGGCCTCGGCCTGATGACCTGGAGATTGCGGATCCACCGGTCGCCACCATGGT
GTCTAAGGGCGAAGAGCTGATCAAGGAAAATATGCGTATGAAGGTGGTCATGGAAGGTTCGGTCAACGGC
CACCAATTCAAATGCACAGGTGAAGGAGAAGGCAGACCGTACGAGGGAGTGCAAACCATGAGGATCAAAG
TCATCGAGGGAGGACCCCTGCCATTTGCCTTTGACATTCTTGCCACGTCGTTCATGTATGGCAGCCGTAC
CTTTATCAAGTACCCGGCCGACATCCCTGATTTCTTTAAACAGTCCTTTCCTGAGGGTTTTACTTGGGAA
AGAGTTACGAGATACGAAGATGGTGGAGTCGTCACCGTCACGCAGGACACCAGCCTTGAGGATGGCGAGC
TCGTCTACAACGTCAAGGTCAGAGGGGTAAACTTTCCCTCCAATGGTCCCGTGATGCAGAAGAAGACCAA
GGGTTGGGAGCCTAATACAGAGATGATGTATCCAGCAGATGGTGGTCTGAGAGGATACACTGACATCGCA
CTGAAAGTTGATGGTGGTGGCCATCTGCACTGCAACTTCGTGACAACTTACAGGTCAAAAAAGACCGTCG
GGAACATCAAGATGCCCGGTGTCCATGCCGTTGATCACCGCCTGGAAAGGATCGAGGAGAGTGACAATGA
AACCTACGTAGTGCAAAGAGAAGTGGCAGTTGCCAAATACAGCAACCT
