>Addgene plasmid #74254 | pKanCMV-CX4.3-7aa-mRuby3 | addgene partial sequence | sequence record 161717 | SV40pA-R 5'-GAAATTTGTGATGCTATTGC-3'
TAACAACAACAATTGCATTCATTTTATGTTTCAGGTTCAGGGGGAGGTGTGGGAGGTTTTTTAAAGCAAG
TAAAACCTCTACAAATGTGGTATGGCTGATTATGATCTAGAGTCGCGGCCGCTTACTTGTACACTCGTCC
ATGCCACCACCAAGGTTGCTGTATTTGGCAACTGCCACTTCTCTTTGCACTACGTAGGTTTCATTGTCAC
TCTCCTCGATCCTTTCCAGGCGGTGATCAACGGCATGGACACCGGGCATCTTGATGTTCCCGACGGTCTT
TTTTGACCTGTAAGTTGTCACGAAGTTGCAGTGCAGATGGCCACCACCATCAACTTTCAGTGCGATGTCA
GTGTATCCTCTCAGACCACCATCTGCTGGATACATCATCTCTGTATTAGGCTCCCAACCCTTGGTCTTCT
TCTGCATCACGGGACCATTGGAGGGAAAGTTTACCCCTCTGACCTTGACGTTGTAGACGAGCTCGCCATC
CTCAAGGCTGGTGTCCTGCGTGACGGTGACGACTCCACCATCTTCGTATCTCGTAACTCTTTCCCAAGTA
AAACCCTCAGGAAAGGACTGTTTAAAGAAATCAGGGATGTCGGCCGGGTACTTGATAAAGGTACGGCTGC
CATACATGAACGACGTGGCAAGAATGTCAAAGGCAAATGGCAGGGGTCCTCCCTCGATGACTTTGATCCT
CATGGTTTGCACTCCCTCGTACGGTCTGCCTTCTCCTTCACCTGTGCATTTGAATTGGTGGCCGTTGACC
GAACCTTCCATGACCACCTTCATACGCATATTTTCCTTGATCAGCT
